Addgene plasmid #122140: pIVT2
Purpose: (Empty Backbone) For making cRNA appropriate for microinjection
Depositing lab: Carmen Williams. Depositing organization: National Institute of Environmental Health Sciences (NIEHS). Publication: Oviductal estrogen receptor alpha signaling prevents protease-mediated embryo death. Winuthayanon W, Bernhardt ML, Padilla-Banks E, Myers PH, Edin ML, Lih FB, Hewitt SC, Korach KS, Williams CJ. Elife. 2015 Dec 1;4:e10453. doi: 10.7554/eLife.10453. PubMed 26623518.
Backbone
  Vector backbone: pIVT
  Backbone manufacturer: Carmen Williams
  Backbone size (bp): 3059
  Modifications to backbone: ATG of SphI site in the original pIVT was changed to GTG. MCS: Pst1, Sal1, Xba1, BamHI, SmaI, Acc651, KpnI, SacI
  Vector type: For in vitro transcription
Growth in bacteria
  Bacterial resistance: Ampicillin, 100 μg/mL
  Growth temperature: 37°C
  Growth strain: DH5alpha
  Copy number: High Copy
Gene/Insert
  Gene/Insert name: None
Terms and licenses: Academic/Nonprofit Terms; Industry Terms: Not Available to Industry
How to cite: pIVT2 was a gift from Carmen Williams (Addgene plasmid # 122140 ; http://n2t.net/addgene:122140 ; RRID:Addgene_122140)
