[The description below was written by a language model from this plasmid's Addgene catalogue record and pLannotate feature annotations shown in this document.]
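Description:
pIVT2 is an empty in vitro transcription backbone of about 3.06 kb, derived from the earlier pIVT vector and intended for producing capped-RNA-style cRNA suitable for microinjection. It carries no insert. It is propagated in E. coli as a high-copy plasmid using a ColE1/pUC-type origin and is selected with ampicillin through the β-lactamase gene and its native promoter. The annotation also picks up remnants typical of a pUC-family skeleton: fragments of lacZα, lacI, rop and the bom region, along with the CAP binding site, lac promoter and lac operator. These appear to be carry-over sequences rather than functional parts of the transcription cassette.

The working unit sits across the plasmid's numbering origin. Bacteriophage SP6 and T7 promoters lie in tandem on the same strand, just upstream of the Xenopus laevis β-globin 5'-UTR, a pUC18/19-type multiple cloning site and the Xenopus β-globin 3'-UTR. A coding sequence cloned into the polylinker (PstI, SalI, XbaI, BamHI, SmaI, Acc65I, KpnI and SacI sites are recorded) is therefore transcribed by phage polymerase as an RNA flanked by globin untranslated regions, which are commonly used to improve translation and stability of injected transcripts in oocytes and embryos. The modification that distinguishes pIVT2 from pIVT is a change of the ATG within the original SphI site to GTG. This presumably removes an upstream start codon that could interfere with initiation at the insert's own ATG, although the record does not state that rationale. No poly(A) tract or linearisation site is annotated in the feature table.
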