Features (pLannotate 1.2.2; 15 found; start..end, strand, type, name):
      8..50      +  5'UTR          Xenopus globin 5'-UTR: translational enhancer from the 5'-UTR of the major beta-globin gene of Xenopus laevis
     57..113     -  misc_feature   MCS: pUC18/19 multiple cloning site
    151..276     +  3'UTR          Xenopus globin 3'-UTR: 3'-UTR of the major beta-globin gene of Xenopus laevis
    333..490     +  CDS            lacZα (fragment): LacZα fragment of β-galactosidase; lacZ fragment
    496..595     -  misc_feature   bom (fragment): basis of mobility region from pBR322
    697..732     -  CDS            rop (fragment): Rop protein, which maintains plasmids at low copy number; rop
    827..931     +  promoter       AmpR promoter: bla
    932..1792    +  CDS            AmpR: β-lactamase; bla; confers resistance to ampicillin, carbenicillin, and related antibiotics
   1963..2551    +  rep_origin     ori: high-copy-number ColE1/pMB1/pBR322/pUC origin of replication
   2734..2826    +  CDS            lacI (fragment): lac repressor; lacI; The lac repressor binds to the lac operator to inhibit transcription in E. coli. This inhibition can be relieved by adding lactose or isopropyl-β-D-thiogalactopyranoside (IPTG).
   2839..2860    +  protein_bind   CAP binding site: CAP binding activates transcription in the presence of cAMP. E. coli catabolite activator protein
   2875..2905    +  promoter       lac promoter: promoter for the E. coli lac operon
   2913..2929    +  protein_bind   lac operator: The lac repressor binds to the lac operator to inhibit transcription in E. coli. This inhibition can be relieved by adding lactose or isopropyl-β-D-thiogalactopyranoside (IPTG). lac repressor encoded by lacI
   2977..2995    +  promoter       SP6 promoter: promoter for bacteriophage SP6 RNA polymerase
   3007..3025    +  promoter       T7 promoter: promoter for bacteriophage T7 RNA polymerase
>Addgene plasmid #122140 | pIVT2 | addgene full sequence | sequence record 238658 | Addgene NGS Result
AAGCTTGCTTGTTCTTTTTGCAGAAGCTCAGAATAAACGCTCAACTTTGGCAGATCAAGCTTGCGTGCCT
GCAGGTCGACTCTAGAGGATCCCCGGGTACCGAGCTCGAATTCGCCCTTCTAGTGACTGACTAGGATCTG
GTTACCACTAAACCAGCCTCAAGAACACCCGAATGGAGTCTCTAAGCTACATAATACCAACTTACACTTT
ACAAAATGTTGTCCCCCAAAATGTAGCCATTCGTATCTGCTCCTAATAAAAAGAAAGTTTCTTCACATTC
TAAAAAAAAAAAAAAAAAAAAAAAAAAAAAAMCCCCCCCCCCCCAAGGGCGAATTCACTGGCCGTCGTTT
TACAACGTCGTGACTGGGAAAACCCTGGCGTTACCCAACTTAATCGCCTTGCAGCACATCCCCCTTTCGC
CAGCTGGCGTAATAGCGAAGAGGCCCGCACCGATCGCCCTTCCCAACAGTTGCGCAGCCTGAATGGCGAA
TGGCGCCTGATGCGGTATTTTCTCCTTACGCATCTGTGCGGTATTTCACACCGCATATGGTGCACTCTCA
GTACAATCTGCTCTGATGCCGCATAGTTAAGCCAGCCCCGACACCCGCCAACACCCGCTGACGCGCCCTG
ACGGGCTTGTCTGCTCCCGGCATCCGCTTACAGACAAGCTGTGACCGTCTCCGGGAGCTGCATGTGTCAG
AGGTTTTCACCGTCATCACCGAAACGCGCGAGACGAAAGGGCCTCGTGATACGCCTATTTTTATAGGTTA
ATGTCATGATAATAATGGTTTCTTAGACGTCAGGTGGCACTTTTCGGGGAAATGTGCGCGGAACCCCTAT
TTGTTTATTTTTCTAAATACATTCAAATATGTATCCGCTCATGAGACAATAACCCTGATAAATGCTTCAA
TAATATTGAAAAAGGAAGAGTATGAGTATTCAACATTTCCGTGTCGCCCTTATTCCCTTTTTTGCGGCAT
TTTGCCTTCCTGTTTTTGCTCACCCAGAAACGCTGGTGAAAGTAAAAGATGCTGAAGATCAGTTGGGTGC
ACGAGTGGGTTACATCGAACTGGATCTCAACAGCGGTAAGATCCTTGAGAGTTTTCGCCCCGAAGAACGT
TTTCCAATGATGAGCACTTTTAAAGTTCTGCTATGTGGCGCGGTATTATCCCGTATTGACGCCGGGCAAG
AGCAACTCGGTCGCCGCATACACTATTCTCAGAATGACTTGGTTGAGTACTCACCAGTCACAGAAAAGCA
TCTTACGGATGGCATGACAGTAAGAGAATTATGCAGTGCTGCCATAACCATGAGTGATAACACTGCGGCC
AACTTACTTCTGACAACGATCGGAGGACCGAAGGAGCTAACCGCTTTTTTGCACAACATGGGGGATCATG
TAACTCGCCTTGATCGTTGGGAACCGGAGCTGAATGAAGCCATACCAAACGACGAGCGTGACACCACGAT
GCCTGTAGCAATGGCAACAACGTTGCGCAAACTATTAACTGGCGAACTACTTACTCTAGCTTCCCGGCAA
CAATTAATAGACTGGATGGAGGCGGATAAAGTTGCAGGACCACTTCTGCGCTCGGCCCTTCCGGCTGGCT
GGTTTATTGCTGATAAATCTGGAGCCGGTGAGCGTGGGTCTCGCGGTATCATTGCAGCACTGGGGCCAGA
TGGTAAGCCCTCCCGTATCGTAGTTATCTACACGACGGGGAGTCAGGCAACTATGGATGAACGAAATAGA
CAGATCGCTGAGATAGGTGCCTCACTGATTAAGCATTGGTAACTGTCAGACCAAGTTTACTCATATATAC
TTTAGATTGATTTAAAACTTCATTTTTAATTTAAAAGGATCTAGGTGAAGATCCTTTTTGATAATCTCAT
GACCAAAATCCCTTAACGTGAGTTTTCGTTCCACTGAGCGTCAGACCCCGTAGAAAAGATCAAAGGATCT
TCTTGAGATCCTTTTTTTCTGCGCGTAATCTGCTGCTTGCAAACAAAAAAACCACCGCTACCAGCGGTGG
TTTGTTTGCCGGATCAAGAGCTACCAACTCTTTTTCCGAAGGTAACTGGCTTCAGCAGAGCGCAGATACC
AAATACTGTTCTTCTAGTGTAGCCGTAGTTAGGCCACCACTTCAAGAACTCTGTAGCACCGCCTACATAC
CTCGCTCTGCTAATCCTGTTACCAGTGGCTGCTGCCAGTGGCGATAAGTCGTGTCTTACCGGGTTGGACT
CAAGACGATAGTTACCGGATAAGGCGCAGCGGTCGGGCTGAACGGGGGGTTCGTGCACACAGCCCAGCTT
GGAGCGAACGACCTACACCGAACTGAGATACCTACAGCGTGAGCTATGAGAAAGCGCCACGCTTCCCGAA
GGGAGAAAGGCGGACAGGTATCCGGTAAGCGGCAGGGTCGGAACAGGAGAGCGCACGAGGGAGCTTCCAG
GGGGAAACGCCTGGTATCTTTATAGTCCTGTCGGGTTTCGCCACCTCTGACTTGAGCGTCGATTTTTGTG
ATGCTCGTCAGGGGGGCGGAGCCTATGGAAAAACGCCAGCAACGCGGCCTTTTTACGGTTCCTGGCCTTT
TGCTGGCCTTTTGCTCACATGTTCTTTCCTGCGTTATCCCCTGATTCTGTGGATAACCGTATTACCGCCT
TTGAGTGAGCTGATACCGCTCGCCGCAGCCGAACGACCGAGCGCAGCGAGTCAGTGAGCGAGGAAGCGGA
AGAGCGCCCAATACGCAAACCGCCTCTCCCCGCGCGTTGGCCGATTCATTAATGCAGCTGGCACGACAGG
TTTCCCGACTGGAAAGCGGGCAGTGAGCGCAACGCAATTAATGTGAGTTAGCTCACTCATTAGGCACCCC
AGGCTTTACACTTTATGCTTCCGGCTCGTATGTTGTGTGGAATTGTGAGCGGATAACAATTTCACACAGG
AAACAGCTATGACCATGATTACGCCAAGCTCCAACGATTTAGGTGACACTATAGAAGAGAAGGAATTAAT
ACGACTCACTATAGGGAGAGAGAGAGAATTACCCTCACTAAAGGGAGGAG
